>Addgene plasmid #60433 | pPB-hCMV1-hKLF2-IV | depositor full sequence | sequence record 146916 | pPB-hCMV1-hKLF2-IV sequence 8008 bps
CTAAATTGTAAGCGTTAATATTTTGTTAAAATTCGCGTTAAATTTTTGTTAAATCAGCTCATTTTTTAAC
CAATAGGCCGAAATCGGCAAAATCCCTTATAAATCAAAAGAATAGACCGAGATAGGGT
[37 nt withheld, positions 129-165]
AAAGAACGTGGACTCCAACGTCAAAGG
[49 nt withheld, positions 193-241]
T
[91 nt withheld, positions 243-333]
G
[124 nt withheld, positions 335-458]
CCCATTCGCCATTCAGGCTGCGCAACTGTTGGGAAGGGCGATCGGTGCGGGCCTCTTCGCTATTACGCCA
GCTGGCGAAAGGGGGATGTGCTGCAAGGCGATTAAGTTGGGTAACGCCAGGGTTTTCCCAGTCACGACGT
TGTAAAACGACGGCCAGTGAATTGTAATACGACTCACTATAGGGCGAATTGGGTACCTTAACCCTAGAAA
GATAGTCTGCGTAAAATTGACGCATGCATTCTTGAAATATTGCTCTCTCTTTCTAAATAGCGCGAATCCG
TCGCTGTGCATTTAGGACATCTCAGTCGCCGCTTGGAGCTCCCGTGAGGCGTGCTTGTCAATGCGGTAAG
TGTCACTGATTTTGAACTATAACGACCGCGTGAGTCAAAATGACGCATGATTATCTTTTACGTGACTTTT
AAGATTTAACTCATACGATAATTATATTGTTATTTCATGTTCTACTTACGTGATAACTTATTATATATAT
ATTTTCTTGTTATAGATATCATAATTTAAACAAGCAAAACCAAATTAAGGGCCAGCTCATTCCTCCCACT
CATGATCTATAGATCTGGATCCGTCGACAACGGCAAGCTTACATCGAGTTTACCACTCCCTATCAGTGAT
AGAGAAAAGTGAAAGTCGAGTTTACCACTCCCTATCAGTGATAGAGAAAAGTGAAAGTCGAGTTTACCAC
TCCCTATCAGTGATAGAGAAAAGTGAAAGTCGAGTTTACCACTCCCTATCAGTGATAGAGAAAAGTGAAA
GTCGAGTTTACCACTCCCTATCAGTGATAGAGAAAAGTGAAAGTCGAGTTTACCACTCCCTATCAGTGAT
AGAGAAAAGTGAAAGTCGAGTTTACCACTCCCTATCAGTGATAGAGAAAAGTGAAAGTCGAGCTCGGTAC
CCGGGTCGAGGTAGGCGTGTACGGTGGGAGGCCTATATAAGCAGAGCTCGTTTAGTGAACCGTCAGATCG
CCTGGAGACGCCATCCACGCTGTTTTGACCTCCATAGAAGACACCGGGACCGATCCAGCCTCCGCGGGAC
TCAGACACCCGGGATCCTGAGAACTTCAGGGTGAGTTTGGGGACCCTTGATTGTTCTTTCTTTTTCGCTA
TTGTAAAATTCATGTTATATGGAGGGGGCAAAGTTTTCAGGGTGTTGTTTAGAATGGGAAGATGTCCCTT
GTATCACCATGGACCCTCATGATAATTTTGTTTCTTTCACTTTCTACTCTGTTGACAACCATTGTCTCCT
CTTATTTTCTTTTCATTTTCTGTAACTTTTTCGTTAAACTTTAGCTTGCATTTGTAACGAATTTTTAAAT
TCACTTTTGTTTATTTGTCAGATTGTAAGTACTTTCTCTAATCACTTTTTTTTCAAGGCAATCAGGGTAT
ATTATATTGTACTTCAGCACAGTTTTAGAGAACAATTGTTATAATTAAATGATAAGGTAGAATATTTCTG
CATATAAATTCTGGCTGGCGTGGAAATATTCTTATTGGTAGAAACAACTACACCCTGGTCATCATCCTGC
CTTTCTCTTTATGGTTACAATGATATACACTGTTTGAGATGAGGATAAAATACTCTGAGTCCAAACCGGG
CCCCTCTGCTAACCATGTTCATGCCTTCTTCTCTTTCCTACAGCTCCTGGGCAACGTGCTGGTTGTTGTG
CTGTCTCATCATTTTGGCAAAGAATTCCTCGAATCAAACAAGTTTGTACAAAAAAGCAGGCTTCGAAGGA
GATAGAACCATGGCGCTGAGTGAACCCATCCTGCCGTCCTTCTCCACTTTCGCCAGCCCGTGCCGCGAGC
GCGGCCTGCAGGAGCGCTGGCCGCGCGCCGAACCCGAGTCCGGCGGCACCGACGACGACCTCAACAGCGT
GCTGGACTTCATCCTGTCCATGGGGCTGGATGGCCTGGGCGCCGAGGCCGCCCCGGAGCCGCCGCCGCCG
CCCCCGCCGCCTGCGTTCTATTACCCCGAACCCGGCGCGCCCCCGCCCTACAGCGCCCCCGCGGGTGGCC
TGGTGTCTGAGCTGCTGCGACCCGAGCTGGATGCGCCGCCGGGGCCCGCACTGCACGGCCGCTTTCTGCT
GGCGCCGCCCGGCCGCCTGGTCAAGGCCGAGCCCCCTGAAGCGGACGGCGGCGGCGGCTACGGCTGCGCC
CCCGGGCTGACCCGTGGACCGCGCGGCCTCAAGCGCGAGGGCGCCCCGGGCCCGGCGGCTTCGTGCATGC
GAGGTCCCGGGGGCCGCCCCCCGCCGCCGCCCGACACACCGCCGCTCAGCCCCGACGGCCCCGCGCGCCT
GCCCGCGCCCGGTCCGCGCGCCTCCTTCCCGCCGCCTTTCGGTGGCCCTGGTTTCGGCGCGCCCGGGCCC
GGCCTGCATTACGCGCCGCCTGCGCCCCCAGCCTTCGGTCTCTTCGACGACGCGGCCGCCGCCGCGGCAG
CCCTGGGCCTGGCGCCCCCCGCCGCCCGCGGTCTCCTCACGCCGCCTGCGTCCCCGCTGGAGCTGCTGGA
GGCCAAGCCAAAGCGCGGCCGCCGCTCTTGGCCCCGCAAACGCACCGCCACTCACACCTGCAGCTACGCG
GGCTGCGGCAAGACCTACACCAAGAGTTCGCATCTGAAGGCGCATCTGCGCACGCACACAGGTGAGAAGC
CCTACCACTGCAACTGGGACGGCTGCGGCTGGAAGTTTGCGCGCTCAGACGAGCTCACGCGCCACTACCG
AAAGCACACGGGCCACCGGCCATTCCAGTGCCATCTGTGCGATCGTGCCTTCTCGCGCTCCGATCACCTG
GCGCTGCACATGAAACGGCACATGTAGGGATCCNACCCAGCTTACCCAGCTTTCTTGTACAAAGTGGTTC
GATTCGAGATCTCACGCGTGACTAGTGCCATGGCCTACCCATACGACGTGCCAGACTACGCCTAGCGGCC
GCTCGATAAGCTTGATATCGAATTCCGCCCCTCTCCCTCCCCCCCCCCTAACGTTACTGGCCGAAGCCGC
TTGGAATAAGGCCGGTGTGCGTTTGTCTATATGTTATTTTCCACCATATTGCCGTCTTTTGGCAATGTGA
GGGCCCGGAAACCTGGCCCTGTCTTCTTGACGAGCATTCCTAGGGGTCTTTCCCCTCTCGCCAAAGGAAT
GCAAGGTCTGTTGAATGTCGTGAAGGAAGCAGTTCCTCTGGAAGCTTCTTGAAGACAAACAACGTCTGTA
GCGACCCTTTGCAGGCAGCGGAACCCCCCACCTGGCGACAGGTGCCTCTGCGGCCAAAAGCCACGTGTAT
AAGATACACCTGCAAAGGCGGCACAACCCCAGTGCCACGTTGTGAGTTGGATAGTTGTGGAAAGAGTCAA
ATGGCTCTCCTCAAGCGTATTCAACAAGGGGCTGAAGGATGCCCAGAAGGTACCCCATTGTATGGGATCT
GATCTGGGGCCTCGGTGCACATGCTTTACATGTGTTTAGTCGAGGTTAAAAAACGTCTAGGCCCCCCGAA
CCACGGGGACGTGGTTTTCCTTTGAAAAACACGATGATAATATGGCCACAACCATGGTGAGCAAGGGCGA
GGAGCTGTTCACCGGGGTGGTGCCCATCCTGGTCGAGCTGGACGGCGACGTAAACGGCCACAAGTTCAGC
GTGTCCGGCGAGGGCGAGGGCGATGCCACCTACGGCAAGCTGACCCTGAAGCTGATCTGCACCACCGGCA
AGCTGCCCGTGCCCTGGCCCACCCTCGTGACCACCCTGGGCTACGGCCTGCAGTGCTTCGCCCGCTACCC
CGACCACATGAAGCAGCACGACTTCTTCAAGTCCGCCATGCCCGAAGGCTACGTCCAGGAGCGCACCATC
TTCTTCAAGGACGACGGCAACTACAAGACCCGCGCCGAGGTGAAGTTCGAGGGCGACACCCTGGTGAACC
GCATCGAGCTGAAGGGCATCGACTTCAAGGAGGACGGCAACATCCTGGGGCACAAGCTGGAGTACAACTA
CAACAGCCACAACGTCTATATCACCGCCGACAAGCAGAAGAACGGCATCAAGGCCAACTTCAAGATCCGC
CACAACATCGAGGACGGCGGCGTGCAGCTCGCCGACCACTACCAGCAGAACACCCCCATCGGCGACGGCC
CCGTGCTGCTGCCCGACAACCACTACCTGAGCTACCAGTCCGCCCTGAGCAAAGACCCCAACGAGAAGCG
CGATCACATGGTCCTGCTGGAGTTCGTGACCGCCGCCGGGATCACTCTCGGCATGGACGAGCTGTACAAG
TAAAGCGGCCAGCTTATCGACTCGCCGATAGTGGAAACCGACGCCCCAGCACTCGTCCGAGGGCAAAGGA
ATAGTCGAGAAATTGATGATCTATTAAACAATAAAGATGTCCACATGGAAGTTTTTCCTGTCATACTTTG
TTAAGAAGGGTGAGAACAGAGTACCTACATTTTGAATGGAAGGATTGGAGCTACGGGGGTGGGGGTGGGG
TGGGATTAGATAAATGCCTGCTCTTTACTGAAGGCTCTTTACTATTGCTTTATGATAATGTTTCATAGTT
GGATATCATAATTTAAACAAGCAAAACCAAATTAAGGGCCAGCTCATTCCTCCCACTCATGATCTATAGA
TCCTAAGCTTATCGATGATCTAGAGCTCGCTGATCAGCCTCGACTGTGCCTTCTAGTTGCCAGCCATCTG
TTGTTTGCCCCTCCCCCGTGCCTTCCTTGACCCTGGAAGGTGCCACTCCCACTGTCCTTTCCTAATAAAA
TGAGGAAATTGCATCGCATTGTCTGAGTAGGTGTCATTCTATTCTGGGGGGTGGGGTGGGGCAGGACAGC
AAGGGGGAGGATTGGGAAGACAATAGCAGGCATGCTGGGGATGCGGTGGGCTCTATGGCTTCTGAGGCGG
AAAGAACCTGCAGCCCAAGCTTGGCGTAATCATGGTCATAGCTGTTTCCTGTGTGAAATTGTTATCCGCT
CACAATTCCACACAACATACGAGCCGGAAGCATAAAGTGTAAAGCCTGGGGTGCCTAATGAGTGAGCTAA
CTCACATTAATTGCGTTGCGCTCACTGCCCGCTTTCCAGTCGGGAAACCTGTCGTGCCAGCGGATCCTTT
GTTACTTTATAGAAGAAATTTTGAGTTTTTGTTTTTTTTTAATAAATAAATAAACATAAATAAATTGTTT
GTTGAATTTATTATTAGTATGTAAGTGTAAATATAATAAAACTTAATATCTATTCAAATTAATAAATAAA
CCTCGATATACAGACCGATAAAACACATGCGTCAATTTTACGCATGATTATCTTTAACGTACGTCACAAT
ATGATTATCTTTCTAGGGTTAAAGAGCTCCAGCTTTTGTTCCCTTTAGTGAGGGTTAATTTCGAGCTTGG
CGTAATCATGGTCATAGCTGTTTCCTGTGTGAAATTGTTATCCGCTCACAATTCCACACAACATACGAGC
CGGAAGCATAAAGTGTAAAGCCTGGGGTGCCTAATGAGTGAGCTAACTCACATTAATTGCGTTGCGCTCA
CTGCCCGCTTTCCAGTCGGGAAACCTGTCGTGCCAGCTGCATTAATGAATCGGCCAACGCGCGGGGAGAG
GCGGTTTGCGTATTGGGCGCTCTTCCGCTTCCTCGCTCACTGACTCGCTGCGCTCGGTCGTTCGGCTGCG
GCGAGCGGTATCAGCTCACTCAAAGGCGGTAATACGGTTATCCACAGAATCAGGGGATAACGCAGGAAAG
AACATGTGAGCAAAAGGCCAGCAAAAGGCCAGGAACCGTAAAAAGGCCGCGTTGCTGGCGTTTTTCCATA
GGCTCCGCCCCCCTGACGAGCATCACAAAAATCGACGCTCAAGTCAGAGGTGGCGAAACCCGACAGGACT
ATAAAGATACCAGGCGTTTCCCCCTGGAAGCTCCCTCGTGCGCTCTCCTGTTCCGACCCTGCCGCTTACC
GGATACCTGTCCGCCTTTCTCCCTTCGGGAAGCGTGGCGCTTTCTCATAGCTCACGCTGTAGGTATCTCA
GTTCGGTGTAGGTCGTTCGCTCCAAGCTGGGCTGTGTGCACGAACCCCCCGTTCAGCCCGACCGCTGCGC
CTTATCCGGTAACTATCGTCTTGAGTCCAACCCGGTAAGACACGACTTATCGCCACTGGCAGCAGCCACT
GGTAACAGGATTAGCAGAGCGAGGTATGTAGGCGGTGCTACAGAGTTCTTGAAGTGGTGGCCTAACTACG
GCTACACTAGAAGGACAGTATTTGGTATCTGCGCTCTGCTGAAGCCAGTTACCTTCGGAAAAAGAGTTGG
TAGCTCTTGATCCGGCAAACAAACCACCGCTGGTAGCGGTGGTTTTTTTGTTTGCAAGCAGCAGATTACG
CGCAGAAAAAAAGGATCTCAAGAAGATCCTTTGATCTTTTCTACGGGGTCTGACGCTCAGTGGAACGAAA
ACTCACGTTAAGGGATTTTGGTCATGAGATTATCAAAAAGGATCTTCACCTAGATCCTTTTAAATTAAAA
ATGAAGTTTTAAATCAATCTAAAGTATATATGAGTAAACTTGGTCTGACAGTTACCAATGCTTAATCAGT
GAGGCACCTATCTCAGCGATCTGTCTATTTCGTTCATCCATAGTTGCCTGACTCCCCGTCGTGTAGATAA
CTACGATACGGGAGGGCTTACCATCTGGCCCCAGTGCTGCAATGATACCGCGAGACCCACGCTCACCGGC
TCCAGATTTATCAGCAATAAACCAGCCAGCCGGAAGGGCCGAGCGCAGAAGTGGTCCTGCAACTTTATCC
GCCTCCATCCAGTCTATTAATTGTTGCCGGGAAGCTAGAGTAAGTAGTTCGCCAGTTAATAGTTTGCGCA
ACGTTGTTGCCATTGCTACAGGCATCGTGGTGTCACGCTCGTCGTTTGGTATGGCTTCATTCAGCTCCGG
TTCCCAACGATCAAGGCGAGTTACATGATCCCCCATGTTGTGCAAAAAAGCGGTTAGCTCCTTCGGTCCT
CCGATCGTTGTCAGAAGTAAGTTGGCCGCAGTGTTATCACTCATGGTTATGGCAGCACTGCATAATTCTC
TTACTGTCATGCCATCCGTAAGATGCTTTTCTGTGACTGGTGAGTACTCAACCAAGTCATTCTGAGAATA
GTGTATGCGGCGACCGAGTTGCTCTTGCCCGGCGTCAATACGGGATAATACCGCGCCACATAGCAGAACT
TTAAAAGTGCTCATCATTGGAAAACGTTCTTCGGGGCGAAAACTCTCAAGGATCTTACCGCTGTTGAGAT
CCAGTTCGATGTAACCCACTCGTGCACCCAACTGATCTTCAGCATCTTTTACTTTCACCAGCGTTTCTGG
GTGAGCAAAAACAGGAAGGCAAAATGCCGCAAAAAAGGGAATAAGGGCGACACGGAAATGTTGAATACTC
ATACTCTTCCTTTTTCAATATTATTGAAGCATTTATCAGGGTTATTGTCTCATGAGCGGATACATATTTG
AATGTATTTAGAAAAATAAACAAATAGGGGTTCCGCGCACATTTCCCCGAAAAGTGCCAC
Features (pLannotate 1.2.2; 30 found; start..end, strand, type, name):
     30..458     -  rep_origin     f1 ori (sequence partly withheld): f1 bacteriophage origin of replication; arrow indicates direction of (+) strand synthesis
    463..620     -  CDS            lacZα (fragment): LacZα fragment of β-galactosidase; lacZ fragment
    623..641     +  promoter       T7 promoter: promoter for bacteriophage T7 RNA polymerase
    963..1034    +  polyA_signal   PGK poly(A) signal (fragment): mouse phosphoglycerate kinase 1 polyadenylation signal
   1075..1345    +  protein_bind   tetracycline response element: contains seven copies of the tetracycline operator tetO tetracycline repressor TetR
   1356..1373    +  misc_feature   MCS (fragment): pUC18/19 multiple cloning site
   1378..1416    +  promoter       minimal CMV promoter: human cytomegalovirus (CMV) immediate early promoter
   1539..2111    +  intron         β-globin intron: intron from rabbit β-globin gene
   2176..2200    +  protein_bind   attB1: mutant version of attB; recombination site for the Gateway® BP reaction BP Clonase™
   2218..3282    +  CDS            KLF2: KLF2_HUMAN - Also known as LKLF. Experimental evidence at protein level: Swiss-Prot protein existence level 1. Transcription factor that binds to the CACCC box in the promoter of target genes such as HBB/beta globin or NOV and activates their transcription (PubMed:21063504). Might be involved in transcriptional regulation by modulating the binding of the RARA nuclear receptor to RARE DNA elements (PubMed:28167758). From Homo sapiens (Human).
   3302..3326    -  protein_bind   attB2: mutant version of attB; recombination site for the Gateway® BP reaction BP Clonase™
   3401..3424    -  misc_feature   MCS (fragment): pBluescript multiple cloning site
   3426..3998    +  misc_feature   IRES: internal ribosome entry site (IRES) of the encephalomyocarditis virus (EMCV)
   4012..4731    +  CDS            Venus: yellow fluorescent protein (YFP) with fast and efficient maturation (Nagai et al., 2002) mammalian codon-optimized
   4748..4802    +  CDS            HygR (fragment): aminoglycoside phosphotransferase from E. coli confers resistance to hygromycin
   4806..5080    +  polyA_signal   PGK poly(A) signal (fragment): mouse phosphoglycerate kinase 1 polyadenylation signal
   5122..5346    +  polyA_signal   bGH poly(A) signal: bovine growth hormone polyadenylation signal
   5350..5366    +  promoter       SV40 promoter (fragment): SV40 enhancer and early promoter
   5417..5433    -  protein_bind   lac operator: The lac repressor binds to the lac operator to inhibit transcription in E. coli. This inhibition can be relieved by adding lactose or isopropyl-β-D-thiogalactopyranoside (IPTG). lac repressor encoded by lacI
   5441..5471    -  promoter       lac promoter: promoter for the E. coli lac operon
   5486..5507    -  protein_bind   CAP binding site: CAP binding activates transcription in the presence of cAMP. E. coli catabolite activator protein
   5520..5559    -  CDS            lacI (fragment): lac repressor; lacI; The lac repressor binds to the lac operator to inhibit transcription in E. coli. This inhibition can be relieved by adding lactose or isopropyl-β-D-thiogalactopyranoside (IPTG).
   5820..5838    -  promoter       T3 promoter: promoter for bacteriophage T3 RNA polymerase
   5883..5899    -  protein_bind   lac operator: The lac repressor binds to the lac operator to inhibit transcription in E. coli. This inhibition can be relieved by adding lactose or isopropyl-β-D-thiogalactopyranoside (IPTG). lac repressor encoded by lacI
   5907..5937    -  promoter       lac promoter: promoter for the E. coli lac operon
   5952..5973    -  protein_bind   CAP binding site: CAP binding activates transcription in the presence of cAMP. E. coli catabolite activator protein
   5986..6078    -  CDS            lacI (fragment): lac repressor; lacI; The lac repressor binds to the lac operator to inhibit transcription in E. coli. This inhibition can be relieved by adding lactose or isopropyl-β-D-thiogalactopyranoside (IPTG).
   6261..6849    -  rep_origin     ori: high-copy-number ColE1/pMB1/pBR322/pUC origin of replication
   7020..7880    -  CDS            AmpR: β-lactamase; bla; confers resistance to ampicillin, carbenicillin, and related antibiotics
   7881..7985    -  promoter       AmpR promoter: bla
