[The description below was written by a language model from this plasmid's Addgene catalogue record and pLannotate feature annotations shown in this document.]
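Description:
pPB-hCMV1-hKLF2-IV is an 8,008 bp mammalian expression plasmid for tetracycline/doxycycline-inducible expression of human KLF2 (also known as LKLF), built on the hCMV1 backbone. It is propagated in E. coli as a high-copy plasmid through a ColE1/pUC-type origin and selected with ampicillin via the β-lactamase gene. A pBluescript-like framework is evident from the f1 origin, lacZα fragment, T7 and T3 promoters, and lac promoter/operator remnants. The "PB" prefix suggests a piggyBac transposon vector intended for genomic integration, but the feature table does not annotate any transposon terminal repeats, so this cannot be confirmed from the record.

The expression unit begins with a tetracycline response element carrying seven tetO copies fused to a minimal CMV promoter, so transcription depends on a tet transactivator that must be supplied separately, since none is encoded here. A rabbit β-globin intron follows, which typically improves transcript processing and expression. The KLF2 coding sequence is flanked by attB1 and attB2 sites, indicating that it was introduced by Gateway recombination. Downstream, an EMCV IRES drives translation of the yellow fluorescent protein Venus from the same transcript (the "IV" in the name), so fluorescence reports induced cells. PGK and bGH polyadenylation signals terminate the cassette. Only a short hygromycin-resistance fragment is present, so there is no apparent functional mammalian selection marker.

The catalogue purpose line reads "tet-inducible human KLF4", but the plasmid name, insert field and annotated coding sequence all identify KLF2, so that line appears to be an error. The associated work concerns resetting human pluripotent cells toward ground-state pluripotency.
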