Addgene plasmid #60433: pPB-hCMV1-hKLF2-IV
Purpose: tet-inducible human KLF4
Depositing lab: Austin Smith. Depositing organization: University of Cambridge. Publication: Resetting Transcription Factor Control Circuitry toward Ground-State Pluripotency in Human. Takashima Y, Guo G, Loos R, Nichols J, Ficz G, Krueger F, Oxley D, Santos F, Clarke J, Mansfield W, Reik W, Bertone P, Smith A. Cell. 2014 Sep 11;158(6):1254-69. doi: 10.1016/j.cell.2014.08.029. PubMed 25215486.
Backbone
  Vector backbone: hCMV1
  Backbone manufacturer: Dr. Hitoshi Niwa
  Vector type: Mammalian Expression
Growth in bacteria
  Bacterial resistance: Ampicillin, 100 μg/mL
  Growth temperature: 37°C
  Growth strain: DH5alpha
  Copy number: High Copy
Gene/Insert
  Gene/Insert name: KLF2
  Species: H. sapiens (human)
  Entrez Gene: KLF2 (a.k.a. LKLF)
Terms and licenses: Academic/Nonprofit Terms; Industry Terms: Not Available to Industry
How to cite: pPB-hCMV1-hKLF2-IV was a gift from Austin Smith (Addgene plasmid # 60433 ; http://n2t.net/addgene:60433 ; RRID:Addgene_60433)
