>Addgene plasmid #60433 | pPB-hCMV1-hKLF2-IV | addgene partial sequence | sequence record 145905 | Bglob-intron-F 5'-ctggtcatcatcctgccttt-3'
TTTGAGATGAGGATAAAATACTCTGAGTCCAAACCGGGCCCCTCTGCTAACCATGTTCATGCCTTCTTCT
CTTTCCTACAGCTCCTGGGCAACGTGCTGGTTGTTGTGCTGTCTCATCATTTTGGCAAAGAATTCCTCGA
ATCAAACAAGTTTGTACAAAAAAGCAGGCTTCGAAGGAGATAGAACCATGGCGCTGAGTGAACCCATCCT
GCCGTCCTTCTCCACTTTCGCCAGCCCGTGCCGCGAGCGCGGCCTGCAGGAGCGCTGGCCGCGCGCCGAA
CCCGAGTCCGGCGGCACCGACGACGACCTCAACAGCGTGCTGGACTTCATCCTGTCCATGGGGCTGGATG
GCCTGGGCGCCGAGGCCGCCCCGGAGCCGCCGCCGCCGCCCCCGCCGCCTGCGTTCTATTACCCCGAACC
CGGCGCGCCCCCGCCCTACAGCGCCCCCGCGGGTGGCCTGGTGTCTGAGCTGCTGCGACCCGAGCTGGAT
GCGCCGCCGGGGCCCGCACTGCACGGCCGCTTTCTGCTGG
